Addgene plasmid #157869: SARS-CoV-2_N_deltaNTD
Purpose: express MBP tagged SARS-CoV-2 Nucleocapsid protein without the N terminal domain
Depositing lab: Nicolas Fawzi. Depositing organization: Brown University. Publication: SARS-CoV-2 nucleocapsid protein phase-separates with RNA and with human hnRNPs. Perdikari TM, Murthy AC, Ryan VH, Watters S, Naik MT, Fawzi NL. EMBO J. 2020 Nov 17:e106478. doi: 10.15252/embj.2020106478. PubMed 33200826.
Backbone
  Vector backbone: pTHMT
  Vector type: Bacterial Expression
Growth in bacteria
  Bacterial resistance: Kanamycin, 50 μg/mL
  Growth temperature: 37°C
  Growth strain: DH5alpha
  Copy number: High Copy
Gene/Insert
  Gene/Insert name: N
  Species: SARS-CoV-2
  Mutation: deltaNTD
  Entrez Gene: N (a.k.a. GU280_gp10)
  Tag / fusion protein: MBP (N terminal on insert)
  Cloning method: Restriction Enzyme; 5′ cloning site Unknown (unknown if destroyed); 3′ cloning site Unknown (unknown if destroyed)
Terms and licenses: Academic/Nonprofit Terms; Industry Terms: Not Available to Industry
How to cite: SARS-CoV-2_N_deltaNTD was a gift from Nicolas Fawzi (Addgene plasmid # 157869 ; http://n2t.net/addgene:157869 ; RRID:Addgene_157869)
