[The description below was written by a language model from this plasmid's Addgene catalogue record and pLannotate feature annotations shown in this document.]
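Description:
SARS-CoV-2_N_deltaNTD is a 7.3 kb bacterial expression plasmid built on the pTHMT backbone, designed to produce the SARS-CoV-2 nucleocapsid (N) protein lacking its N-terminal domain as a fusion to maltose-binding protein (MBP). It has a pET-like architecture: a ColE1/pMB1-type origin accompanied by the pBR322 bom region and the rop gene, an f1 phage origin, and a kanamycin resistance gene (aph(3')-Ia) for selection. The catalogue lists it as high copy, although rop normally moderates copy number. Short tetracycline-resistance fragments and a predicted E. coli ORF appear to be non-functional backbone remnants.

Expression is driven by a T7 promoter followed by a lac operator and the T7 gene 10 ribosome binding site, with a plasmid-borne lacI gene supplying repressor, so transcription needs a host providing T7 RNA polymerase and is inducible with IPTG. A T7 terminator closes the unit. The reading frame opens with short leader matches that the annotation software assigns to His-containing tags. This is consistent with an N-terminal histidine tag, though these are only fragment-level hits. A signal-sequence-less, cytosolic MBP follows. Between MBP and the insert lies a short linker containing a partial attB1-like match. The record does not annotate a protease cleavage site there. The N fragment spans about 860 bp, consistent with a truncated protein. Downstream His-tag and T7 gene 10-derived fragments are annotated, but whether they are translated is not stated.

MBP serves as a solubility and purification partner. The associated study examined phase separation of N protein with RNA and human hnRNPs, so this deletion construct is suited to producing recombinant protein for testing the NTD's contribution to that behaviour.
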