Features (pLannotate 1.2.2; 23 found; start..end, strand, type, name):
      1..19      +  promoter       T7 promoter: promoter for bacteriophage T7 RNA polymerase
     20..44      +  protein_bind   lac operator: The lac repressor binds to the lac operator to inhibit transcription in E. coli. This inhibition can be relieved by adding lactose or isopropyl-β-D-thiogalactopyranoside (IPTG). lac repressor encoded by lacI
     59..81      +  RBS            RBS: efficient ribosome binding site from bacteriophage T7 gene 10 (Olins and Rangwala, 1989)
     88..105     +  CDS            HP-thioredoxin (fragment): His-Patch thioredoxin The histidines at positions 8, 32, and 64 coordinate a divalent cation, allowing HP-thioredoxin to be purified on metal-chelating resins.
    106..122     +  CDS            capTEV™ (fragment): composite tag for in vivo biotinylation, TEV protease cleavage, and 6xHis tagging
    136..1233    +  CDS            MBP: maltose binding protein from E. coli; malE (mutated); This version of the gene does not encode a signal sequence, so MBP will remain in the cytosol.
   1253..1271    +  protein_bind   attB1 (fragment): mutant version of attB; core recombination site for the Gateway® BP reaction BP Clonase™
   1309..2172    +  CDS            N (fragment): NCAP_SARS2 - Experimental evidence at protein level: Swiss-Prot protein existence level 1. Packages the positive strand viral genome RNA into a helical ribonucleocapsid (RNP) and plays a fundamental role during virion assembly through its interactions with the viral genome and membrane protein M. Plays an important role in enhancing the efficiency of subgenomic viral RNA transcription as well as viral replication (By similarity). May modulate transforming growth factor-beta signaling by binding host smad3 (By similarity). From Severe acute respiratory syndrome coronavirus 2 (2019-nCoV) (SARS-C
   2182..2199    +  CDS            9xHis (fragment): 9xHis affinity tag
   2209..2258    +  CDS            SET1 (fragment): solubility-enhancement tag derived from T7 phage gene 10B
   2266..2313    +  terminator     T7 terminator: transcription terminator for bacteriophage T7 RNA polymerase
   2350..2778    +  rep_origin     f1 ori (sequence partly withheld): f1 bacteriophage origin of replication; arrow indicates direction of (+) strand synthesis
   2831..2888    +  promoter       AmpR promoter (fragment): bla
   2897..3712    -  CDS            KanR: aminoglycoside phosphotransferase; aph(3')-Ia; confers resistance to kanamycin in bacteria or G418 (Geneticin®) in eukaryotes
   3834..4422    +  rep_origin     ori: high-copy-number ColE1/pMB1/pBR322/pUC origin of replication
   4608..4747    -  misc_feature   bom: basis of mobility region from pBR322
   4849..5040    -  CDS            rop: Rop protein, which maintains plasmids at low copy number; rop
   5057..5437    +  CDS            YPB1_ECOLX: Protein predicted: Swiss-Prot protein existence level 4. From Escherichia coli.
   5509..5800    -  CDS            TcR (fragment): tetracycline efflux protein; tet; confers resistance to tetracycline
   5815..5836    -  protein_bind   CAP binding site: CAP binding activates transcription in the presence of cAMP. E. coli catabolite activator protein
   5849..6931    -  CDS            lacI: lac repressor; lacI; The lac repressor binds to the lac operator to inhibit transcription in E. coli. This inhibition can be relieved by adding lactose or isopropyl-β-D-thiogalactopyranoside (IPTG).
   6932..7009    -  promoter       lacI promoter: lacI
   7017..7296    -  CDS            TcR (fragment): tetracycline efflux protein; tet; confers resistance to tetracycline
>Addgene plasmid #157869 | SARS-CoV-2_N_deltaNTD | addgene full sequence | sequence record 307921 | Addgene NGS Result
TAATACGACTCACTATAGGGGAATTGTGAGCGGATAACAATTCCCCTCTAGAAATAATTTTGTTTAACTT
TAAGAAGGAGATATACCATGGGATCTGATAAAATTCATCATCATCATCATCACAGCAGCGGTACCAAAAT
CGAAGAAGGTAAACTGGTAATCTGGATTAACGGCGATAAAGGCTATAACGGTCTCGCTGAAGTCGGTAAG
AAATTCGAGAAAGATACCGGAATTAAAGTCACCGTTGAGCATCCGGATAAACTGGAAGAGAAATTCCCAC
AGGTTGCGGCAACTGGCGATGGCCCTGACATTATCTTCTGGGCACACGACCGCTTTGGTGGCTACGCTCA
ATCTGGCCTGTTGGCTGAAATCACCCCGGACAAAGCGTTCCAGGACAAGCTGTATCCGTTTACCTGGGAT
GCCGTACGTTACAACGGCAAGCTGATTGCTTACCCGATCGCTGTTGAAGCGTTATCGCTGATTTATAACA
AAGATCTGCTGCCGAACCCGCCAAAAACCTGGGAAGAGATCCCGGCGCTGGATAAAGAACTGAAAGCGAA
AGGTAAGAGCGCGCTGATGTTCAACCTGCAAGAACCGTACTTCACCTGGCCGCTGATTGCTGCTGACGGG
GGTTATGCGTTCAAGTATGAAAACGGCAAGTACGACATTAAAGACGTGGGCGTGGATAACGCTGGCGCGA
AAGCGGGTCTGACCTTCCTGGTTGACCTGATTAAAAACAAACACATGAATGCAGACACCGATTACTCCAT
CGCAGAAGCTGCCTTTAATAAAGGCGAAACAGCGATGACCATCAACGGCCCGTGGGCATGGTCCAACATC
GACACCAGCAAAGTGAATTATGGTGTAACGGTACTGCCGACCTTCAAGGGTCAACCATCCAAACCGTTCG
TTGGCGTGCTGAGCGCAGGTATTAACGCCGCCAGTCCGAACAAAGAGCTGGCAAAAGAGTTCCTCGAAAA
CTATCTGCTGACTGATGAAGGTCTGGAAGCGGTTAATAAAGACAAACCGCTGGGTGCCGTAGCGCTGAAG
TCTTACGAGGAAGAGTTGGCGAAAGATCCACGTATTGCCGCCACCATGGAAAACGCCCAGAAAGGTGAAA
TCATGCCGAACATCCCGCAGATGTCCGCTTTCTGGTATGCCGTGCGTACTGCGGTGATCAACGCCGCCAG
CGGTCGTCAGACTGTCGATGAAGCCCTGAAAGACGCGCAGACTAATTCGGGATCTGATATCACAAGTTTG
TACAAAAAAGCTGAAGGCGGTACCGAGAACCTGTACTTCCAGGGTCATATGAGCGACAATGGTCCGCAGA
ATCAACGTAATGCGCCGCGTATCACCTTTGGTGGTCCGAGCGACAGCACCGGCAGCAATCAGAATGGCGA
ACGTAGCGGTGCGCGTAGCAAACAGCGTCGTCCGCAGGGTAGCCGTGGCGGTAGCCAAGCGAGCAGCCGT
AGCAGCAGCCGTAGCCGTAACAGCAGCCGTAACAGCACCCCGGGCAGCAGCCGTGGTACCAGCCCGGCGC
GTATGGCGGGCAACGGTGGTGACGCGGCGCTGGCGCTGCTGCTGCTGGATCGTCTGAACCAACTGGAGAG
CAAGATGAGCGGCAAGGGTCAACAGCAACAAGGTCAAACCGTTACCAAGAAAAGCGCGGCGGAGGCGAGC
AAAAAGCCGCGTCAGAAACGTACCGCGACCAAAGCGTACAACGTGACCCAAGCGTTTGGTCGTCGTGGTC
CGGAACAAACCCAGGGTAACTTCGGTGATCAGGAACTGATTCGTCAAGGTACCGACTACAAACACTGGCC
GCAAATCGCGCAGTTCGCGCCGAGCGCGAGCGCGTTCTTTGGTATGAGCCGTATCGGTATGGAAGTTACC
CCGAGCGGTACCTGGCTGACCTATACCGGTGCGATCAAGCTGGACGATAAGGATCCGAACTTCAAGGACC
AGGTTATCCTGCTGAACAAGCACATCGACGCGTACAAAACCTTCCCGCCGACCGAGCCGAAGAAAGACAA
GAAGAAGAAAGCGGACGAGACCCAAGCGCTGCCGCAACGTCAGAAAAAGCAACAGACCGTTACCCTGCTG
CCGGCGGCGGATCTGGACGACTTTAGCAAACAACTGCAACAGAGCATGAGCAGCGCGGATAGCACCCAGG
CGTAACTCGAGCACCACCACCACCACCACTGAGATCCGGCTGCTAACAAAGCCCGAAAGGAAGCTGAGTT
GGCTGCTGCCACCGCTGAGCAATAACTAGCATAACCCCTTGGGGCCTCTAAACGGGTCTTGAGGGGTTTT
TTGCTGAAAGGAGGAACTATATCCGGATTGGCGAATGGG
[124 nt withheld, positions 2350-2473]
C
[91 nt withheld, positions 2475-2565]
A
[49 nt withheld, positions 2567-2615]
CCTTTGACGTTGGAGTCCACGTTCTTT
[37 nt withheld, positions 2643-2679]
ACCCTATCTCGGTCTATTCTTTTGATTTATAAGGGATTTTGCCGATTTCGGCCTATTGGTTAAAAAATGA
GCTGATTTAACAAAAATTTAACGCGAATTTTAACAAAATATTAACGCTTACAATTTAGGTGGCACTTTTC
GGGGAAATGTGCGCGGAACCCCTATTTGTTTATTTTTCTAAATACATTCAAATATGTATCCGCTCATGAA
TTAATTCTTAGAAAAACTCATCGAGCATCAAATGAAACTGCAATTTATTCATATCAGGATTATCAATACC
ATATTTTTGAAAAAGCCGTTTCTGTAATGAAGGAGAAAACTCACCGAGGCAGTTCCATAGGATGGCAAGA
TCCTGGTATCGGTCTGCGATTCCGACTCGTCCAACATCAATACAACCTATTAATTTCCCCTCGTCAAAAA
TAAGGTTATCAAGTGAGAAATCACCATGAGTGACGACTGAATCCGGTGAGAATGGCAAAAGTTTATGCAT
TTCTTTCCAGACTTGTTCAACAGGCCAGCCATTACGCTCGTCATCAAAATCACTCGCATCAACCAAACCG
TTATTCATTCGTGATTGCGCCTGAGCGAGACGAAATACGCGATCGCTGTTAAAAGGACAATTACAAACAG
GAATCGAATGCAACCGGCGCAGGAACACTGCCAGCGCATCAACAATATTTTCACCTGAATCAGGATATTC
TTCTAATACCTGGAATGCTGTTTTCCCGGGGATCGCAGTGGTGAGTAACCATGCATCATCAGGAGTACGG
ATAAAATGCTTGATGGTCGGAAGAGGCATAAATTCCGTCAGCCAGTTTAGTCTGACCATCTCATCTGTAA
CATCATTGGCAACGCTACCTTTGCCATGTTTCAGAAACAACTCTGGCGCATCGGGCTTCCCATACAATCG
ATAGATTGTCGCACCTGATTGCCCGACATTATCGCGAGCCCATTTATACCCATATAAATCAGCATCCATG
TTGGAATTTAATCGCGGCCTAGAGCAAGACGTTTCCCGTTGAATATGGCTCATAACACCCCTTGTATTAC
TGTTTATGTAAGCAGACAGTTTTATTGTTCATGACCAAAATCCCTTAACGTGAGTTTTCGTTCCACTGAG
CGTCAGACCCCGTAGAAAAGATCAAAGGATCTTCTTGATATCCTTTTTTTCTGCGCGTAATCTGCTGCTT
GCAAACAAAAAAACCACCGCTACCAGCGGTGGTTTGTTTGCCGGATCAAGAGCTACCAACTCTTTTTCCG
AAGGTAACTGGCTTCAGCAGAGCGCAGATACCAAATACTGTCCTTCTAGTGTAGCCGTAGTTAGGCCACC
ACTTCAAGAACTCTGTAGCACCGCCTACATACCTCGCTCTGCTAATCCTGTTACCAGTGGCTGCTGCCAG
TGGCGATAAGTCGTGTCTTACCGGGTTGGACTCAAGACGATAGTTACCGGATAAGGCGCAGCGGTCGGGC
TGAACGGGGGGTTCGTGCACACAGCCCAGCTTGGAGCGAACGACCTACACCGAACTGAGATACCTACAGC
GTGAGCTATGAGAAAGCGCCACGCTTCCCGAAGGGAGAAAGGCGGACAGGTATCCGGTAAGCGGCAGGGT
CGGAACAGGAGAGCGCACGAGGGAGCTTCCAGGGGGAAACGCCTGGTATCTTTATAGTCCTGTCGGGTTT
CGCCACCTCTGACTTGAGCGTCGATTTTTGTGATGCTCGTCAGGGGGGCGGAGCCTATGGAAAAACGCCA
GCAACGCGGCCTTTTTACGGTTCCTGGCCTTTTGCTGGCCTTTTGCTCACATGTTCTTTCCTGCGTTATC
CCCTGATTCTGTGGATAACCGTATTACCGCCTTTGAGTGAGCTGATACCGCTCGCCGCAGCCGAACGACC
GAGCGCAGCGAGTCAGTGAGCGAGGAAGCGGAAGAGCGCCTGATGCGGTATTTTCTCCTTACGCATCTGT
GCGGTATTTCACACCGCAATGGTGCACTCTCAGTACAATCTGCTCTGATGCCGCATAGTTAAGCCAGTAT
ACACTCCGCTATCGCTACGTGACTGGGTCATGGCTGCGCCCCGACACCCGCCAACACCCGCTGACGCGCC
CTGACGGGCTTGTCTGCTCCCGGCATCCGCTTACAGACAAGCTGTGACCGTCTCCGGGAGCTGCATGTGT
CAGAGGTTTTCACCGTCATCACCGAAACGCGCGAGGCAGCTGCGGTAAAGCTCATCAGCGTGGTCGTGAA
GCGATTCACAGATGTCTGCCTGTTCATCCGCGTCCAGCTCGTTGAGTTTCTCCAGAAGCGTTAATGTCTG
GCTTCTGATAAAGCGGGCCATGTTAAGGGCGGTTTTTTCCTGTTTGGTCACTGATGCCTCCGTGTAAGGG
GGATTTCTGTTCATGGGGGTAATGATACCGATGAAACGAGAGAGGATGCTCACGATACGGGTTACTGATG
ATGAACATGCCCGGTTACTGGAACGTTGTGAGGGTAAACAACTGGCGGTATGGATGCGGCGGGACCAGAG
AAAAATCACTCAGGGTCAATGCCAGCGCTTCGTTAATACAGATGTAGGTGTTCCACAGGGTAGCCAGCAG
CATCCTGCGATGCAGATCCGGAACATAATGGTGCAGGGCGCTGACTTCCGCGTTTCCAGACTTTACGAAA
CACGGAAACCGAAGACCATTCATGTTGTTGCTCAGGTCGCAGACGTTTTGCAGCAGCAGTCGCTTCACGT
TCGCTCGCGTATCGGTGATTCATTCTGCTAACCAGTAAGGCAACCCCGCCAGCCTAGCCGGGTCCTCAAC
GACAGGAGCACGATCATGCGCACCCGTGGGGCCGCCATGCCGGCGATAATGGCCTGCTTCTCGCCGAAAC
GTTTGGTGGCGGGACCAGTGACGAAGGCTTGAGCGAGGGCGTGCAAGATTCCGAATACCGCAAGCGACAG
GCCGATCATCGTCGCGCTCCAGCGAAAGCGGTCCTCGCCGAAAATGACCCAGAGCGCTGCCGGCACCTGT
CCTACGAGTTGCATGATAAAGAAGACAGTCATAAGTGCGGCGACGATAGTCATGCCCCGCGCCCACCGGA
AGGAGCTGACTGGGTTGAAGGCTCTCAAGGGCATCGGTCGAGATCCCGGTGCCTAATGAGTGAGCTAACT
TACATTAATTGCGTTGCGCTCACTGCCCGCTTTCCAGTCGGGAAACCTGTCGTGCCAGCTGCATTAATGA
ATCGGCCAACGCGCGGGGAGAGGCGGTTTGCGTATTGGGCGCCAGGGTGGTTTTTCTTTTCACCAGTGAG
ACGGGCAACAGCTGATTGCCCTTCACCGCCTGGCCCTGAGAGAGTTGCAGCAAGCGGTCCACGCTGGTTT
GCCCCAGCAGGCGAAAATCCTGTTTGATGGTGGTTAACGGCGGGATATAACATGAGCTGTCTTCGGTATC
GTCGTATCCCACTACCGAGATATCCGCACCAACGCGCAGCCCGGACTCGGTAATGGCGCGCATTGCGCCC
AGCGCCATCTGATCGTTGGCAACCAGCATCGCAGTGGGAACGATGCCCTCATTCAGCATTTGCATGGTTT
GTTGAAAACCGGACATGGCACTCCAGTCGCCTTCCCGTTCCGCTATCGGCTGAATTTGATTGCGAGTGAG
ATATTTATGCCAGCCAGCCAGACGCAGACGCGCCGAGACAGAACTTAATGGGCCCGCTAACAGCGCGATT
TGCTGGTGACCCAATGCGACCAGATGCTCCACGCCCAGTCGCGTACCGTCTTCATGGGAGAAAATAATAC
TGTTGATGGGTGTCTGGTCAGAGACATCAAGAAATAACGCCGGAACATTAGTGCAGGCAGCTTCCACAGC
AATGGCATCCTGGTCATCCAGCGGATAGTTAATGATCAGCCCACTGACGCGTTGCGCGAGAAGATTGTGC
ACCGCCGCTTTACAGGCTTCGACGCCGCTTCGTTCTACCATCGACACCACCACGCTGGCACCCAGTTGAT
CGGCGCGAGATTTAATCGCCGCGACAATTTGCGACGGCGCGTGCAGGGCCAGACTGGAGGTGGCAACGCC
AATCAGCAACGACTGTTTGCCCGCCAGTTGTTGTGCCACGCGGTTGGGAATGTAATTCAGCTCCGCCATC
GCCGCTTCCACTTTTTCCCGCGTTTTCGCAGAAACGTGGCTGGCCTGGTTCACCACGCGGGAAACGGTCT
GATAAGAGACACCGGCATACTCTGCGACATCGTATAACGTTACTGGTTTCACATTCACCACCCTGAATTG
ACTCTCTTCCGGGCGCTATCATGCCATACCGCGAAAGGTTTTGCGCCATTCGATGGTGTCCGGGATCTCG
ACGCTCTCCCTTATGCGACTCCTGCATTAGGAAGCAGCCCAGTAGTAGGTTGAGGCCGTTGAGCACCGCC
GCCGCAAGGAATGGTGCATGCAAGGAGATGGCGCCCAACAGTCCCCCGGCCACGGGGCCTGCCACCATAC
CCACGCCGAAACAAGCGCTCATGAGCCCGAAGTGGCGAGCCCGATCTTCCCCATCGGTGATGTCGGCGAT
ATAGGCGCCAGCAACCGCACCTGTGGCGCCGGTGATGCCGGCCACGATGCGTCCGGCGTAGAGGATCGAG
ATCTCGATCCCGCGAAAT
