>Addgene plasmid #157869 | SARS-CoV-2_N_deltaNTD | depositor partial sequence | sequence record 305098 | insert
CATATGAGCGACAATGGTCCGCAGAATCAACGTAATGCGCCGCGTATCACCTTTGGTGGTCCGAGCGACA
GCACCGGCAGCAATCAGAATGGCGAACGTAGCGGTGCGCGTAGCAAACAGCGTCGTCCGCAGGGTAGCCG
TGGCGGTAGCCAAGCGAGCAGCCGTAGCAGCAGCCGTAGCCGTAACAGCAGCCGTAACAGCACCCCGGGC
AGCAGCCGTGGTACCAGCCCGGCGCGTATGGCGGGCAACGGTGGTGACGCGGCGCTGGCGCTGCTGCTGC
TGGATCGTCTGAACCAACTGGAGAGCAAGATGAGCGGCAAGGGTCAACAGCAACAAGGTCAAACCGTTAC
CAAGAAAAGCGCGGCGGAGGCGAGCAAAAAGCCGCGTCAGAAACGTACCGCGACCAAAGCGTACAACGTG
ACCCAAGCGTTTGGTCGTCGTGGTCCGGAACAAACCCAGGGTAACTTCGGTGATCAGGAACTGATTCGTC
AAGGTACCGACTACAAACACTGGCCGCAAATCGCGCAGTTCGCGCCGAGCGCGAGCGCGTTCTTTGGTAT
GAGCCGTATCGGTATGGAAGTTACCCCGAGCGGTACCTGGCTGACCTATACCGGTGCGATCAAGCTGGAC
GATAAGGATCCGAACTTCAAGGACCAGGTTATCCTGCTGAACAAGCACATCGACGCGTACAAAACCTTCC
CGCCGACCGAGCCGAAGAAAGACAAGAAGAAGAAAGCGGACGAGACCCAAGCGCTGCCGCAACGTCAGAA
AAAGCAACAGACCGTTACCCTGCTGCCGGCGGCGGATCTGGACGACTTTAGCAAACAACTGCAACAGAGC
ATGAGCAGCGCGGATAGCACCCAGGCGTAACTCGAG
